Addgene plasmid #202874: Salsa-BC33-P1C9
Purpose: Expression of barcoded reporter plasmid for PRESTO-Salsa; EGFP/BC33
Depositing lab: Noah Palm. Depositing organization: Yale University. Publication: Highly multiplexed bioactivity screening reveals human and microbiota metabolome-GPCRome interactions. Chen H, Rosen CE, Gonzalez-Hernandez JA, Song D, Potempa J, Ring AM, Palm NW. Cell. 2023 Jul 6;186(14):3095-3110.e19. doi: 10.1016/j.cell.2023.05.024. Epub 2023 Jun 14. PubMed 37321219.
Backbone
  Vector backbone: pCER206
  Vector type: Mammalian Expression
Growth in bacteria
  Bacterial resistance: Ampicillin, 100 μg/mL
  Growth temperature: 37°C
  Growth strain: DH5alpha
  Copy number: High Copy
Gene/Insert
  Gene/Insert name: EGFP/BC33
  Species: Synthetic
  Insert size (bp): 730
  Promoter: Tet Response Element (TRE)
  Cloning method: Restriction Enzyme; 5′ cloning site BsrGI (not destroyed); 3′ cloning site HindIII (not destroyed)
  Sequencing primers: 5′ Custom primer (GAAGCGCGATCACATGG)
Terms and licenses: Academic/Nonprofit Terms; Industry Terms: Not Available to Industry
How to cite: Salsa-BC33-P1C9 was a gift from Noah Palm (Addgene plasmid # 202874 ; http://n2t.net/addgene:202874 ; RRID:Addgene_202874)
