[The description below was written by a language model from this plasmid's Addgene catalogue record and pLannotate feature annotations shown in this document.]
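Description:
Salsa-BC33-P1C9 is a 5.1 kb mammalian expression plasmid built on the pCER206 backbone, and one member of a set of barcoded reporter plasmids made for PRESTO-Salsa, a highly multiplexed assay for screening GPCR bioactivity. It is maintained in E. coli as a high-copy plasmid through a ColE1/pUC-type origin and is selected with ampicillin through the β-lactamase gene and its native promoter. No mammalian selection marker is annotated; only short remnants of lacI, SV40 large T antigen and an aminoglycoside phosphotransferase are detected, and these appear to be backbone leftovers rather than functional genes.

The payload is a synthetic EGFP/BC33 insert of about 730 bp under a Tet Response Element promoter. In the annotated sequence, a block of tetO repeats sits centrally, and Tet-responsive promoter fragments point in both directions. On one side a TRE3G-type fragment faces the mammalian codon-optimised EGFP coding sequence. On the other, a minimal CMV promoter faces a cloning-site remnant, a rabbit β-globin intron, a β-globin exon fragment and the β-globin poly(A) signal. The arrangement resembles a bidirectional Tet-responsive cassette, though no second coding sequence is annotated on the β-globin side.

The barcode itself is not picked up as a feature. The cloning sites (BsrGI, which lies near the end of EGFP, and HindIII) suggest BC33 sits just downstream of the reporter and ahead of the SV40 poly(A) region, so it would be carried in the reporter transcript. The record does not give the assay logic, but a TRE-driven reporter would be transcribed when a tetracycline-controlled transactivator is available. The unique barcode would then allow this reporter's output to be distinguished from others in a pooled readout.
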