Features (pLannotate 1.2.2; 17 found; start..end, strand, type, name):
      2..55      +  CDS            lacI (fragment): lac repressor; lacI; The lac repressor binds to the lac operator to inhibit transcription in E. coli. This inhibition can be relieved by adding lactose or isopropyl-β-D-thiogalactopyranoside (IPTG).
    388..443     -  polyA_signal   β-globin poly(A) signal: rabbit β-globin polyadenylation signal (Gil and Proudfoot, 1987)
    518..640     -  CDS            HBB: HBB_COLGU - Experimental evidence at transcript level: Swiss-Prot protein existence level 2. Involved in oxygen transport from the lung to the various peripheral tissues. From Colobus guereza (Mantled guereza) (Eastern black-and-white colobus monkey).
    644..1216    -  intron         β-globin intron: intron from rabbit β-globin gene
   1312..1343    -  misc_feature   MCS (fragment): pUC18/19 multiple cloning site
   1437..1475    -  promoter       minimal CMV promoter: human cytomegalovirus (CMV) immediate early promoter
   1493..1708    -  protein_bind   tetracycline response element (fragment): contains seven copies of the tetracycline operator tetO tetracycline repressor TetR
   1708..1753    +  promoter       TRE3GV promoter (fragment): 3rd-generation Tet-responsive promoter that can be activated by binding of Tet-On® 3G, optimized for retroviral and lentiviral vectors
   1829..1856    +  misc_feature   MCS (fragment): pBluescript multiple cloning site
   1861..2580    +  CDS            EGFP: the original enhanced GFP (Yang et al., 1996) mammalian codon-optimized
   2591..2613    +  misc_feature   MCS (fragment): pBluescript multiple cloning site
   2627..2761    -  polyA_signal   SV40 poly(A) signal: SV40 polyadenylation signal
   2784..2867    -  CDS            large T antigen (fragment): large T antigen from SV40 (simian virus 40)
   2861..3091    -  CDS            str (fragment): STR_KLEPN - Protein inferred from homology: Swiss-Prot protein existence level 3. The aminoglycoside phosphotransferases achieve inactivation of their antibiotic substrates by phosphorylation. From Klebsiella pneumoniae.
   3210..3314    +  promoter       AmpR promoter: bla
   3315..4175    +  CDS            AmpR: β-lactamase; bla; confers resistance to ampicillin, carbenicillin, and related antibiotics
   4346..4934    +  rep_origin     ori: high-copy-number ColE1/pMB1/pBR322/pUC origin of replication
>Addgene plasmid #202874 | Salsa-BC33-P1C9 | addgene full sequence | sequence record 413416 | Addgene NGS Result
AGCGCCCAATACGCAAACCGCCTCTCCCCGCGCGTTGGCCGATTCATTAATGCAGTCGAGGGATCTCCAT
AAGAGAAGAGGGACAGCTATGACTGGGAGTAGTCAGGAGAGGAGGAAAAATCTGGCTAGTAAAACATGTA
AGGAAAATTTTAGGGATGTTAAAGAAAAAAATAACACAAAACAAAATATAAAAAAAATCTAACCTCAAGT
CAAGGCTTTTCTATGGAATAAGGAATGGACAGCAGGGGGCTGTTTCATATACTGATGACCTCTTTATAGC
CAACCTTTGTTCATGGCAGCCAGCATATGGGCATATGTTGCCAAACTCTAAACCAAATACTCATTCTGAT
GTTTTAAATGATTTGCCCTCCCATATGTCCTTCCGAGTGAGAGACACAAAAAATTCCAACACACTATTGC
AATGAAAATAAATTTCCTTTATTAGCCAGAAGTCAGATGCTCAAGGGGCTTCATGATGTCCCCATAATTT
TTGGCAGAGGGAAAAAGATCGATCTCAGTGGTATTTGTGAGCCAGGGCATTGGCCACACCAGCCACCACC
TTCTGATAGGCAGCCTGCACCTGAGGAGTGAATTCTTTGCCAAAATGATGAGACAGCACAACAACCAGCA
CGTTGCCCAGGAGCTGTAGGAAAGAGAAGAAGGCATGAACATGGTTAGCAGAGGGGCCCGGTTTGGACTC
AGAGTATTTTATCCTCATCTCAAACAGTGTATATCATTGTAACCATAAAGAGAAAGGCAGGATGATGACC
AGGGTGTAGTTGTTTCTACCAATAAGAATATTTCCACGCCAGCCAGAATTTATATGCAGAAATATTCTAC
CTTATCATTTAATTATAACAATTGTTCTCTAAAACTGTGCTGAAGTACAATATAATATACCCTGATTGCC
TTGAAAAAAAAGTGATTAGAGAAAGTACTTACAATCTGACAAATAAACAAAAGTGAATTTAAAAATTCGT
TACAAATGCAAGCTAAAGTTTAACGAAAAAGTTACAGAAAATGAAAAGAAAATAAGAGGAGACAATGGTT
GTCAACAGAGTAGAAAGTGAAAGAAACAAAATTATCATGAGGGTCCATGGTGATACAAGGGACATCTTCC
CATTCTAAACAACACCCTGAAAACTTTGCCCCCTCCATATAACATGAATTTTACAATAGCGAAAAAGAAA
GAACAATCAAGGGTCCCCAAACTCACCCTGAAGTTCTCAGCTCTAGAGATATCGTCGAGGCCGCGCTAGC
GTTTAAACTGTCGACCTTAATTAAGAGATCTGCTCGAGGCGCGTCAGCTGACTAGAGGATCCCCGGGTAC
CGAGCTCGAATTCGGGGCCGCGGAGGCTGGATCGGTCCCGGTGTCTTCTATGGAGGTCAAAACAGCGTGG
ATGGCGTCTCCAGGCGATCTGACGGTTCACTAAACGAGCTCTGCTTATATAGGCCTCCCACCGTACACGC
CTACCTCGACCCGGGTACCGAGCTCGACTTTCACTTTTCTCTATCACTGATAGGGAGTGGTAAACTCGAC
TTTCACTTTTCTCTATCACTGATAGGGAGTGGTAAACTCGACTTTCACTTTTCTCTATCACTGATAGGGA
GTGGTAAACTCGACTTTCACTTTTCTCTATCACTGATAGGGAGTGGTAAACTCGACTTTCACTTTTCTCT
ATCACTGATAGGGAGTGGTAAACTCGACCTATATAAGCAGAGCTCGTTTAGTGAACCGTCAGATCGCCTG
GAGACGCCATCCACGCTGTTTTGACCTCCATAGAAGACACCGGGACCGATCCAGCCTCCGCGGCCCCGAA
TTCCTGCAGCGGCCGCTCTAGAACTAGTGGATCCCCGCGGATGGTGAGCAAGGGCGAGGAGCTGTTCACC
GGGGTGGTGCCCATCCTGGTCGAGCTGGACGGCGACGTAAACGGCCACAAGTTCAGCGTGTCCGGCGAGG
GCGAGGGCGATGCCACCTACGGCAAGCTGACCCTGAAGTTCATCTGCACCACCGGCAAGCTGCCCGTGCC
CTGGCCCACCCTCGTGACCACCCTGACCTACGGCGTGCAGTGCTTCAGCCGCTACCCCGACCACATGAAG
CAGCACGACTTCTTCAAGTCCGCCATGCCCGAAGGCTACGTCCAGGAGCGCACCATCTTCTTCAAGGACG
ACGGCAACTACAAGACCCGCGCCGAGGTGAAGTTCGAGGGCGACACCCTGGTGAACCGCATCGAGCTGAA
GGGCATCGACTTCAAGGAGGACGGCAACATCCTGGGGCACAAGCTGGAGTACAACTACAACAGCCACAAC
GTCTATATCATGGCCGACAAGCAGAAGAACGGCATCAAGGTGAACTTCAAGATCCGCCACAACATCGAGG
ACGGCAGCGTGCAGCTCGCCGACCACTACCAGCAGAACACCCCCATCGGCGACGGCCCCGTGCTGCTGCC
CGACAACCACTACCTGAGCACCCAGTCCGCCCTGAGCAAAGACCCCAACGAGAAGCGCGATCACATGGTC
CTGCTGGAGTTCGTGACCGCCGCCGGGATCACTCTCGGCATGGACGAGCTGTACAAGTAACAGCGTCAGT
GAATTCGATATCAAGCTTGTCGACCTAGTTCTAGAGGATCCAGACATGATAAGATACATTGATGAGTTTG
GACAAACCACAACTAGAATGCAGTGAAAAAAATGCTTTATTTGTGAAATTTGTGATGCTATTGCTTTATT
TGTAACCATTATAAGCTGCAATAAACAAGTTAACAACAACAATTGCATTCATTTTATGTTTCAGGTTCAG
GGGGAGGTGTGGGAGGTTTTTTAAAGCAAGTAAAACCTCTACAAATGTGGTATGGCTGATTATGATCCTG
CAAGCCTCGTCGTCCTGGCCGGACCACGCTATCTGTGCAAGGTCCCCGGCCCCGGACGCGCGCTCCATGA
GCAGAGCGCCCGCCGCCGAGGCGAAGACTCGGGCGGCGCCCTGCCCGTCCCACCAGGTCAACAGGCGGTA
ACCGGCCTCTTCATCGGGAATGCGCGCGACCTTCAGCATCGCCGGCATGTCCCCCTGGCGGACGGGAAGT
ATCCAGCTCGACCAAGCTGGCCGCGTCGAGTGAAGACGAAAGGGCCTCGTGATACGCCTATTTTTATAGG
TTAATGTCATGATAATAATGGTTTCTTAGACGTCAGGTGGCACTTTTCGGGGAAATGTGCGCGGAACCCC
TATTTGTTTATTTTTCTAAATACATTCAAATATGTATCCGCTCATGAGACAATAACCCTGATAAATGCTT
CAATAATATTGAAAAAGGAAGAGTATGAGTATTCAACATTTCCGTGTCGCCCTTATTCCCTTTTTTGCGG
CATTTTGCCTTCCTGTTTTTGCTCACCCAGAAACGCTGGTGAAAGTAAAAGATGCTGAAGATCAGTTGGG
TGCACGAGTGGGTTACATCGAACTGGATCTCAACAGCGGTAAGATCCTTGAGAGTTTTCGCCCCGAAGAA
CGTTTTCCAATGATGAGCACTTTTAAAGTTCTGCTATGTGGCGCGGTATTATCCCGTGTTGACGCCGGGC
AAGAGCAACTCGGTCGCCGCATACACTATTCTCAGAATGACTTGGTTGAGTACTCACCAGTCACAGAAAA
GCATCTTACGGATGGCATGACAGTAAGAGAATTATGCAGTGCTGCCATAACCATGAGTGATAACACTGCG
GCCAACTTACTTCTGACAACGATCGGAGGACCGAAGGAGCTAACCGCTTTTTTGCACAACATGGGGGATC
ATGTAACTCGCCTTGATCGTTGGGAACCGGAGCTGAATGAAGCCATACCAAACGACGAGCGTGACACCAC
GATGCCTGTAGCAATGGCAACAACGTTGCGCAAACTATTAACTGGCGAACTACTTACTCTAGCTTCCCGG
CAACAATTAATAGACTGGATGGAGGCGGATAAAGTTGCAGGACCACTTCTGCGCTCGGCCCTTCCGGCTG
GCTGGTTTATTGCTGATAAATCTGGAGCCGGTGAGCGTGGGTCTCGCGGTATCATTGCAGCACTGGGGCC
AGATGGTAAGCCCTCCCGTATCGTAGTTATCTACACGACGGGGAGTCAGGCAACTATGGATGAACGAAAT
AGACAGATCGCTGAGATAGGTGCCTCACTGATTAAGCATTGGTAACTGTCAGACCAAGTTTACTCATATA
TACTTTAGATTGATTTAAAACTTCATTTTTAATTTAAAAGGATCTAGGTGAAGATCCTTTTTGATAATCT
CATGACCAAAATCCCTTAACGTGAGTTTTCGTTCCACTGAGCGTCAGACCCCGTAGAAAAGATCAAAGGA
TCTTCTTGAGATCCTTTTTTTCTGCGCGTAATCTGCTGCTTGCAAACAAAAAAACCACCGCTACCAGCGG
TGGTTTGTTTGCCGGATCAAGAGCTACCAACTCTTTTTCCGAAGGTAACTGGCTTCAGCAGAGCGCAGAT
ACCAAATACTGTTCTTCTAGTGTAGCCGTAGTTAGGCCACCACTTCAAGAACTCTGTAGCACCGCCTACA
TACCTCGCTCTGCTAATCCTGTTACCAGTGGCTGCTGCCAGTGGCGATAAGTCGTGTCTTACCGGGTTGG
ACTCAAGACGATAGTTACCGGATAAGGCGCAGCGGTCGGGCTGAACGGGGGGTTCGTGCACACAGCCCAG
CTTGGAGCGAACGACCTACACCGAACTGAGATACCTACAGCGTGAGCTATGAGAAAGCGCCACGCTTCCC
GAAGGGAGAAAGGCGGACAGGTATCCGGTAAGCGGCAGGGTCGGAACAGGAGAGCGCACGAGGGAGCTTC
CAGGGGGAAACGCCTGGTATCTTTATAGTCCTGTCGGGTTTCGCCACCTCTGACTTGAGCGTCGATTTTT
GTGATGCTCGTCAGGGGGGCGGAGCCTATGGAAAAACGCCAGCAACGCGGCCTTTTTACGGTTCCTGGCC
TTTTGCTGGCCTTTTGCTCACATGTTCTTTCCTGCGTTATCCCCTGATTCTGTGGATAACCGTATTACCG
CCTTTGAGTGAGCTGATACCGCTCGCCGCAGCCGAACGACCGAGCGCAGCGAGTCAGTGAGCGAGGAAGC
GGAAG
