>Addgene plasmid #202874 | Salsa-BC33-P1C9 | depositor partial sequence | sequence record 393747 | BC33
CAGCGTCAGT
